>Addgene plasmid #152177 | pGBW-m4133935 | depositor full sequence | sequence record 295189 | Full Sequence
CACCATGTACTCATTCGTTTCGGAAGAGACAGGTACGTTAATAGTTAATAGCGTACTTCTTTTTCTTGCT
TTCGTGGTATTCTTGCTAGTTACACTAGCCATCCTTACTGCGCTTCGATTGTGTGCGTACTGCTGCAATA
TTGTTAACGTGAGTCTTGTAAAACCTTCTTTTTACGTTTACTCTCGTGTTAAAAATCTGAATTCTTCTAG
AGTTCCTGATCTTCTGGTCGAAAACCTTTACTTTCAGTCGATGAGTGACAAAATCATTCATCTAACCGAT
GACTCCTTTGATACAGACGTGTTGAAGGCCGATGGTGCGATACTGGTAGATTTCTGGGCTGAATGGTGTG
GCCCGTGCAAGATGATCGCACCCATTCTGGACGAGATCGCCGACGAGTATCAAGGAAAATTAACTGTCGC
TAAGCTTAATATAGATCAGAACCCAGGGACGGCACCTAAATACGGCATCAGGGGAATACCTACCCTCCTG
CTCTTTAAGAATGGGGAAGTTGCCGCGACAAAAGTGGGAGCCCTGTCTAAGGGCCAGCTAAAAGAGTTCT
TGGACGCTAACCTGGCAGGTTCAGGCTCGGGGCACATGCACCATCACCATCACCATAGCAGCGGGCTCGT
GCCACGCGGCTAAGCTAGCTTGACTGACTGAGATACAGCGTACCTTCAGCTCACAGACATGATAAGATAC
ATTGATGAGTTTGGACAAACCACAACTAGAATGCAGTGAAAAAAATGCTTTATTTGTGAAATTTGTGATG
CTATTGCTTTATTTGTAACCATTATAAGCTGCAATAAACAAGTTAACAACAACAATTGCATTCATTTTAT
GTTTCAGGTTCAGGGGGAGGTGTGGGAGGTTTTTTAAAGCAAGTAAAACCTCTACAAATGTGGTATTGGC
CCATCTCTATCGGTATCGTAGCATAACCCCTTGGGGCCTCTAAACGGGTCTTGAGGGGTTTTTTGTGCCC
CTCGGGCCGGATTGCTATCTACCGGCATTGGCGCAGAAAAAAATGCCTGATGCGACGCTGCGCGTCTTAT
ACTCCCACATATGCCAGATTCAGCAACGGATACGGCTTCCCCAACTTGCCCACTTCCATACGTGTCCTCC
TTACCAGAAATTTATCCTTAAGGTCGTCAGCTATCCTGCAGGCGATCTCTCGATTTCGATCAAGACATTC
CTTTAATGGTCTTTTCTGGACACCACTAGGGGTCAGAAGTAGTTCATCAAACTTTCTTCCCTCCCTAATC
TCATTGGTTACCTTGGGCTATCGAAACTTAATTAACCAGTCAAGTCAGCTACTTGGCGAGATCGACTTGT
CTGGGTTTCGACTACGCTCAGAATTGCGTCAGTCAAGTTCGATCTGGTCCTTGCTATTGCACCCGTTCTC
CGATTACGAGTTTCATTTAAATCATGTGAGCAAAAGGCCAGCAAAAGGCCAGGAACCGTAAAAAGGCCGC
GTTGCTGGCGTTTTTCCATAGGCTCCGCCCCCCTGACGAGCATCACAAAAATCGACGCTCAAGTCAGAGG
TGGCGAAACCCGACAGGACTATAAAGATACCAGGCGTTTCCCCCTGGAAGCTCCCTCGTGCGCTCTCCTG
TTCCGACCCTGCCGCTTACCGGATACCTGTCCGCCTTTCTCCCTTCGGGAAGCGTGGCGCTTTCTCATAG
CTCACGCTGTAGGTATCTCAGTTCGGTGTAGGTCGTTCGCTCCAAGCTGGGCTGTGTGCACGAACCCCCC
GTTCAGCCCGACCGCTGCGCCTTATCCGGTAACTATCGTCTTGAGTCCAACCCGGTAAGACACGACTTAT
CGCCACTGGCAGCAGCCACTGGTAACAGGATTAGCAGAGCGAGGTATGTAGGCGGTGCTACAGAGTTCTT
GAAGTGGTGGCCTAACTACGGCTACACTAGAAGAACAGTATTTGGTATCTGCGCTCTGCTGAAGCCAGTT
ACCTTCGGAAAAAGAGTTGGTAGCTCTTGATCCGGCAAACAAACCACCGCTGGTAGCGGTGGTTTTTTTG
TTTGCAAGCAGCAGATTACGCGCAGAAAAAAAGGATCTCAAGAAGATCCTTTGATCTTTTCTACGGGGTC
TGACGCTCAGTGGAACGAAAACTCACGTTAAGGGATTTTGGTCATGAGATTATCAAAAAGGATCTTCACC
TAGATCCTTTTAAATTAAAAATGAAGTTTTAAATCAATCTAAAGTATATATGAGTAAACTTGGTCTGACA
GTTACCAATGCTTAATCAGTGAGGCACCTATCTCAGCGATCTGTCTATTTCGTTCATCCATAGTTGCATT
TAAATTTCCGAACTCTCCAAGGCCCTCGTCGGAAAATCTTCAAACCTTTCGTCCGATCCATCTTGCAGGC
TACCTCTCGAACGAACTATCGCAAGTCTCTTGGCCGGCCTTGCGCCTTGGCTATTGCTTGGCAGCGCCTA
TCGCCAGGTATTACTCCAATCCCGAATATCCGAGATCGGGATCACCCGAGAGAAGTTCAACCTACATCCT
CAATCCCGATCTATCCGAGATCCGAGGAATATCGAAATCGGGGCGCGCCTGGCCTCCGCGCCGGGTTTTG
GCGCCTCCCGCGGGCGCCCCCCTCGTCACGGCGAGCGCTGCCACGTCAGACGAAGGGCGCAGGAGCGTCC
TGATCCTTCCGCCCGGACGCTCAGGACAGCGGCCCGCTGCTCATAAGACTCGGCCTTAGAACCCCAGTAT
CAGCAGAAGGACATTTTAGGACGGGACTTGGGTGACTCTAGGGCACTGGTTTTCTTTCCAGAGAGCGGAA
CAGGCGAGGAAAAGTAGTCCCTTCTCGGCGATTCTGCGGAGGGATCTCCGTGGGGCGGTGAACGCCGATG
ATTATATAAGGACGCGCCGGGTGTGGCACAGCTAGTTCCGTCGCAGCCGGGATTTGGGTCGCGGTTCTTG
TTTGTGGATCGCTGTGATCGTCACTTGGTGAGTAGCGGGCTGCTGGGCTGGCCGGGGCTTTCGTGGCCGC
CGGGCCGCTCGGTGGGACGGAAGCGTGTGGAGAGACCGCCAAGGGCTGTAGTCTGGGTCCGCGAGCAAGG
TTGCCCTGAACTGGGGGTTGGGGGGAGCGCAGCAAAATGGCGGCTGTTCCCGAGTCTTGAATGGAAGACG
CTTGTGAGGCGGGCTGTGAGGTCGTTGAAACAAGGTGGGGGGCATGGTGGGCGGCAAGAACCCAAGGTCT
TGAGCCCTTCGCTAATGCGGGAAAGCTCTTATTCGGGTGAGATGGGCTGGGCACCATCTGGGGACCCTGA
CGTGAAGTTTGTCACTGACTGGAGAACTCGGTTTGTCGTCTGTTGCGGGGGCGGCAGTTATGGCGGTGCC
GTTGGGCAGTGCACCCGTACCTTTGGGAGCGCGCGCCCTCGTCGTGTCGTGACGTCACCCGTTCTGTTGG
CTTATAATGCAGGGTGGGGCCACCTGCCGGTAGGTGTGCGGTAGGCTTTTCTCCGTCGCAGGACGCAGGG
TTCGGGCCTAGGGTAGGCTCTCCTGAATCGACAGGCGCCGGACCTCTGGTGAGGGGAGGGATAAGTGAGG
CGTCAGTTTCTTTGGTCGGTTTTATGTACCTATCTTCTTAAGTAGCTGAAGCTCCGGTTTTGAACTATGC
GCTCGGGGTTGGCGAGTGTGTTTTGTGAAGTTTTTTAGGCACCTTTTGAAATGTAATCATTTGGGTCAAT
ATGTAATTTTCAGTGTTAGACTTGTAAATTGTCCGCTAAATTCTGGCCGTTTTTGGCTTTTTTGTTAGAC
AACATGACCGAGTACAAGCCCACGGTGCGCCTCGCCACCCGCGACGACGTCCCCAGGGCCGTACGCACCC
TCGCCGCCGCGTTCGCCGACTACCCCGCCACGCGCCACACCGTCGATCCGGACCGCCACATCGAGCGGGT
CACCGAGCTGCAAGAACTCTTCCTCACGCGCGTCGGGCTCGACATCGGCAAGGTGTGGGTCGCGGACGAC
GGCGCCGCGGTGGCGGTCTGGACCACGCCGGAGAGCGTCGAAGCGGGGGCGGTGTTCGCCGAGATCGGCC
CGCGCATGGCCGAGTTGAGCGGTTCCCGGCTGGCCGCGCAGCAACAGATGGAGGGCCTCCTGGCGCCGCA
CCGGCCCAAGGAGCCCGCGTGGTTCCTGGCCACCGTCGGCGTCTCGCCCGACCACCAGGGCAAGGGTCTG
GGCAGCGCCGTCGTGCTCCCCGGAGTGGAGGCCGCCGAGCGCGCCGGGGTGCCCGCCTTCCTGGAGACCT
CCGCGCCCCGCAACCTCCCCTTCTACGAGCGGCTCGGCTTCACCGTCACCGCCGACGTCGAGGTGCCCGA
AGGACCGCGCACCTGGTGCATGACCCGCAAGCCCGGTGCCTAGGCTAGTATGTAAGCCTAGTCTTAGATA
ATAAAATCGCTATCCATCGAAGATGGATGTGTGTTGGTTTTTTGTGTGTGTAACGCTAGGCGCGCCTGGT
GTACCGAGAACGATCCTCTCAGTGCGAGTCTCGACGATCCATATCGTTGCTTGGCAGTCAGCCAGTCGGA
ATCCAGCTTGGGACCCAGGAAGTCCAATCGTCAGATATTGTACTCAAGCCTGGTCACGGCAGCGTACCGA
TCTGTTTAAACCTAGATATTGATAGTCTGATCGGTCAACGTATAATCGAGTCCTAGCTTTTGCAAACATC
TATCAAGAGACAGGATCAGCAGGAGGCTTTCGCATGAGTATTCAACATTTCCGTGTCGCCCTTATTCCCT
TTTTTGCGGCATTTTGCCTTCCTGTTTTTGCTCACCCAGAAACGCTGGTGAAAGTAAAAGATGCTGAAGA
TCAGTTGGGTGCGCGAGTGGGTTACATCGAACTGGATCTCAACAGCGGTAAGATCCTTGAGAGTTTTCGC
CCCGAAGAACGCTTTCCAATGATGAGCACTTTTAAAGTTCTGCTATGTGGCGCGGTATTATCCCGTATTG
ACGCCGGGCAAGAGCAACTCGGTCGCCGCATACACTATTCTCAGAATGACTTGGTTGAGTATTCACCAGT
CACAGAAAAGCATCTTACGGATGGCATGACAGTAAGAGAATTATGCAGTGCTGCCATAACCATGAGTGAT
AACACTGCGGCCAACTTACTTCTGACAACGATTGGAGGACCGAAGGAGCTAACCGCTTTTTTGCACAACA
TGGGGGATCATGTAACTCGCCTTGATCGTTGGGAACCGGAGCTGAATGAAGCCATACCAAACGACGAGCG
TGACACCACGATGCCTGTAGCAATGGCAACAACCTTGCGTAAACTATTAACTGGCGAACTACTTACTCTA
GCTTCCCGGCAACAGTTGATAGACTGGATGGAGGCGGATAAAGTTGCAGGACCACTTCTGCGCTCGGCCC
TTCCGGCTGGCTGGTTTATTGCTGATAAATCTGGAGCCGGTGAGCGTGGGTCTCGCGGTATCATTGCAGC
ACTGGGGCCAGATGGTAAGCCCTCCCGTATCGTAGTTATCTACACGACGGGGAGTCAGGCAACTATGGAT
GAACGAAATAGACAGATCGCTGAGATAGGTGCCTCACTGATTAAGCATTGGTAACCGATTCTAGGTGCAT
TGGCGCAGAAAAAAATGCCTGATGCGACGCTGCGCGTCTTATACTCCCACATATGCCAGATTCAGCAACG
GATACGGCTTCCCCAACTTGCCCACTTCCATACGTGTCCTCCTTACCAGAAATTTATCCTTAAGATCGTT
TAAACTCGACTCTGGCTCTATCGAATCTCCGTCGTTTCGAGCTTACGCGAACAGCCGTGGCGCTCATTTG
CTCGTCGGGCATCGAATCTCGTCAGCTATCGTCAGCTTACCTTTTTGGCAGCGATCGCGGCTCCCGACAT
CTTGGACCATTAGCTCCACAGGTATCTTCTTCCCTCTAGTGGTCATAACAGCAGCTTCAGCTACCTCTCA
ATTCAAAAAACCCCTCAAGACCCGTTTAGAGGCCCCAAGGGGTTATGCTATCAATCGTTGCGTTACACAC
ACAAAAAACCAACACACATCCATCTTCGATGGATAGCGATTTTATTATCTAACTGCTGATCGAGTGTAGC
CAGATCTAGTAATCAATTACGGGGTCATTAGTTCATAGCCCATATATGGAGTTCCGCGTTACATAACTTA
CGGTAAATGGCCCGCCTGGCTGACCGCCCAACGACCCCCGCCCATTGACGTCAATAATGACGTATGTTCC
CATAGTAACGCCAATAGGGACTTTCCATTGACGTCAATGGGTGGAGTATTTACGGTAAACTGCCCACTTG
GCAGTACATCAAGTGTATCATATGCCAAGTACGCCCCCTATTGACGTCAATGACGGTAAATGGCCCGCCT
GGCATTATGCCCAGTACATGACCTTATGGGACTTTCCTACTTGGCAGTACATCTACGTATTAGTCATCGC
TATTACCATGCTGATGCGGTTTTGGCAGTACATCAATGGGCGTGGATAGCGGTTTGACTCACGGGGATTT
CCAAGTCTCCACCCCATTGACGTCAATGGGAGTTTGTTTTGGCACCAAAATCAACGGGACTTTCCAAAAT
GTCGTAACAACTCCGCCCCATTGACGCAAATGGGCGGTAGGCGTGTACGGTGGGAGGTCTATATAAGCAG
AGCTGGTTTAGTGAACCGTCAGATCAGATCTTTGTCGATCCTACCATCCACTCGACACACCCGCCAGCGG
CCGC
Features (pLannotate 1.2.2; 21 found; start..end, strand, type, name):
      5..229     +  CDS            E: VEMP_SARS2 - Experimental evidence at protein level: Swiss-Prot protein existence level 1. Plays a central role in virus morphogenesis and assembly. Acts as a viroporin and self-assembles in host membranes forming pentameric protein-lipid pores that allow ion transport. Also plays a role in the induction of apoptosis (By similarity). Regulates the localization of S protein at cis-Golgi, the place of virus budding (PubMed:33229438). May act by slowing down the cell secretory pathway (PubMed:33229438). May interfere with tight-junction stability by interacting with host MPP5. This would result i
    251..577     +  CDS            trxA: THIO_ECO57 - Experimental evidence at protein level: Swiss-Prot protein existence level 1. Participates in various redox reactions through the reversible oxidation of its active center dithiol to a disulfide and catalyzes dithiol-disulfide exchange reactions. From Escherichia coli O157:H7.
    599..616     +  CDS            6xHis: 6xHis affinity tag
    693..814     -  polyA_signal   SV40 poly(A) signal: SV40 polyadenylation signal
    837..906     -  CDS            large T antigen (fragment): large T antigen from SV40 (simian virus 40)
    929..975     +  terminator     T7 terminator: transcription terminator for bacteriophage T7 RNA polymerase
   1005..1141    +  terminator     rrnG terminator: transcription terminator from the E. coli ribosomal RNA rrnG operon (Albrechtsen et al., 1991)
   1186..1257    +  misc_feature   3' β-globin insulator: insulator downstream of the human β-globin locus (Farrell et al., 2002)
   1483..2071    -  rep_origin     ori: high-copy-number ColE1/pMB1/pBR322/pUC origin of replication
   2243..2307    -  CDS            bla(M) (fragment): β-lactamase lacking the signal sequence; bla(M); allows cytosolic expression of β-lactamase
   2571..3780    +  promoter       UbC promoter: human ubiquitin C promoter
   3784..4381    +  CDS            PuroR (fragment): puromycin N-acetyltransferase; pac from Streptomyces; confers resistance to puromycin
   4410..4458    +  polyA_signal   poly(A) signal: synthetic polyadenylation signal
   4724..5584    +  CDS            AmpR: β-lactamase; bla; confers resistance to ampicillin, carbenicillin, and related antibiotics
   5597..5733    +  terminator     rrnG terminator: transcription terminator from the E. coli ribosomal RNA rrnG operon (Albrechtsen et al., 1991)
   5878..5949    +  misc_feature   5' β-globin insulator: insulator upstream of the human β-globin locus (Farrell et al., 2002)
   5954..6000    -  terminator     T7 terminator: transcription terminator for bacteriophage T7 RNA polymerase
   6018..6066    -  polyA_signal   poly(A) signal: synthetic polyadenylation signal
   6147..6450    +  enhancer       CMV enhancer: human cytomegalovirus immediate early enhancer
   6523..6540    -  promoter       CMV promoter (fragment): human cytomegalovirus (CMV) immediate early promoter
   6603..6654    +  promoter       CMVd2 promoter: truncated human cytomegalovirus (CMV) immediate early promoter that yields moderately reduced expression relative to the full-length promoter
