[The description below was written by a language model from this plasmid's Addgene catalogue record and pLannotate feature annotations shown in this document.]
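Description:
pGBW-m4133935 is a mammalian expression plasmid built on the pTwist_CMV_Puro_6 backbone that carries the wild-type envelope (E) protein coding sequence of SARS-CoV-2. It is maintained in E. coli as a high-copy plasmid through a ColE1/pUC-type origin of replication and selected with ampicillin via a full-length β-lactamase gene. For selection in mammalian cells, a separate cassette places a puromycin N-acetyltransferase gene under the human ubiquitin C promoter, followed by a synthetic polyadenylation signal.

The payload is driven by the cytomegalovirus immediate-early enhancer and promoter; the annotation detects the enhancer plus promoter segments matching a truncated CMV form. The short E open reading frame sits immediately downstream and is followed by E. coli thioredoxin (trxA) and then a 6xHis affinity tag. The catalogue describes this as a C-terminal, TEV-cleavable TRX fusion supplied by the backbone. The TEV site itself is not annotated in the feature table but would fit in the short gap between E and trxA, and the His tag appears only in the annotation. Thioredoxin is commonly used as a solubility-enhancing partner, and the His tag permits metal-affinity capture, with protease cleavage releasing the viral protein. The transcript ends at an SV40 polyadenylation signal. The expression unit is flanked by β-globin insulator elements, T7 and rrnG bacterial terminators, and an upstream synthetic poly(A) signal, which together limit transcriptional read-through from neighbouring regions.

E is a small viroporin involved in virion assembly and morphogenesis. The plasmid suits transient or puromycin-selected expression of tagged E protein in mammalian cells, although the record states no purpose beyond mammalian expression.
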