Addgene plasmid #152177: pGBW-m4133935
Purpose: Mammalian expression plasmid for SARS-CoV-2 E (envelope)
Depositing lab: Ginkgo Bioworks & Benjie Chen. Depositing organization: Ginkgo Bioworks.
Backbone
  Vector backbone: pTwist_CMV_Puro_6
  Backbone size w/o insert (bp): 6080
  Vector type: Mammalian Expression
  Selectable markers: Puromycin
Growth in bacteria
  Bacterial resistance: Ampicillin, 100 μg/mL
  Growth temperature: 37°C
  Growth strain: DH5alpha
  Copy number: High Copy
Gene/Insert
  Gene/Insert name: SARS-CoV-2 E (envelope) (alt names: envelope protein; E protein)
  Species: Severe acute respiratory syndrome coronavirus 2
  Insert size (bp): 221
  Mutation: wt
  Entrez Gene: E (a.k.a. GU280_gp04)
  Promoter: CMV
  Tag / fusion protein: Cleavable TEV;TRX (C terminal on backbone)
  Cloning method: Unknown
Resource information
  A portion of this plasmid was derived from a plasmid made by: GinkgoBioworks
Depositor comments: NCBI reference sequence: YP_009724392.1
How to cite: pGBW-m4133935 was a gift from Ginkgo Bioworks & Benjie Chen (Addgene plasmid # 152177 ; http://n2t.net/addgene:152177 ; RRID:Addgene_152177)
